>Addgene plasmid #43371 | II-GCGA | depositor partial sequence | sequence record 58636 | II-GCGA sequence 426 bps
CGTCTCGCTTAACCCCAGAGCAGGTCGTGGCAATCGCGAGCAATAACGGCGGAAAACAGGCTTTGGAAAC
GGTGCAGAGGCTCCTTCCAGTGCTGTGCCAAGCGCACGGACTGACCCCAGAGCAGGTCGTGGCGATCGCA
AGCCACGACGGAGGAAAGCAAGCCTTGGAAACAGTACAGAGGCTGTTGCCTGTGCTGTGCCAAGCGCACG
GCCTCACCCCAGAGCAGGTCGTGGCAATCGCGAGCAATAACGGCGGAAAACAGGCTTTGGAAACGGTGCA
GAGGCTCCTTCCAGTGCTGTGCCAAGCGCACGGATTAACCCCAGAGCAGGTCGTGGCAATCGCCTCCAAC
ATTGGCGGGAAACAGGCACTCGAGACTGTCCAGCGCCTGCTTCCCGTGCTGTGCCAAGCGCACGGGCTCA
GAGACG
