>Addgene plasmid #43371 | II-GCGA | addgene partial sequence | sequence record 61372 | M13-F20 5'-TGTAAAACGACGGCCAGT-3'
CTATAGGGCGAATTGGGCCCTCTAGATGCATGCTCGAGCGGCCGCCAGTGTGATGGATATCTGCAGAATT
CGCCCTTCGTCCTAGCGCGTCTCGCTTAACCCCAGAGCAGGTCGTGGCAATCGCGAGCAATAACGGCGGA
AAACAGGCTTTGGAAACGGTGCAGAGGCTCCTTCCAGTGCTGTGCCAAGCGCACGGACTGACCCCAGAGC
AGGTCGTGGCGATCGCAAGCCACGACGGAGGAAAGCAAGCCTTGGAAACAGTACAGAGGCTGTTGCCTGT
GCTGTGCCAAGCGCACGGCCTCACCCCAGAGCAGGTCGTGGCAATCGCGAGCAATAACGGCGGAAAACAG
GCTTTGGAAACGGTGCAGAGGCTCCTTCCAGTGCTGTGCCAAGCGCACGGATTAACCCCAGAGCAGGTCG
TGGCAATCGCCTCCAACATTGGCGGGAAACAGGCACTCGAGACTGTCCAGCGCCTGCTTCCCGTGCTGTG
CCAAGCGCACGGGCTCAGAGACGTGGGCACAGGAAAGAAGGGCGAATTCCAGCACACTGGCGGCCGTTAC
TAGTGGATCCGAGCTCGGTACCAAGCTTGATGCATAGCTTGAGTATTCTATAGTGTCACCTAAATAGCTT
GGCGTAATCATGGTCATAGCTGTTTCCTGTGTGAAATTGTTATCCGCTCACAATTCCACACAACATACGA
GCCGGAAGCATAAAGTGTAAAGCCTGGGGTGCCTAATGAGTGAGCTAACTCACATTAATTGCGTTGCGCT
CACTGCCCGCTTTCCAGTCGGGAAACCTGTCGTGCCAGCTGCATTAATGAATCGGCCAACGCGCGGGGAG
AGGCGGTTTGCGTATTGGGCGCTCTTCCGCTTCCTCGCTCACTGACTCGCTGCGCTCGGTCGTTCGGCTG
CGGCGAGCGGTATCAGCTCACTCAAAGGCGGTAATACGGTTATCCACAGAATCAGGGGATAACGCAGGAA
AGAACATGTGAGCAAAAGGCCAGCAAAAGGCCAGGAACCGTAAA
