[The description below was written by a language model from this plasmid's Addgene catalogue record.]
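Description:
II-GCGA is a small bacterial cloning plasmid built on the commercial pCRII-TOPO backbone (about 4 kb without insert), into which a 426 bp synthetic insert was introduced by TOPO cloning. It is a high-copy plasmid propagated in E. coli and carries both ampicillin and kanamycin resistance, so either or both antibiotics can be used for selection. The insert sits between the vector's T7 and M13-reverse priming sites, which are the positions recorded for sequence verification. The record classifies it purely as a bacterial cloning vector. It lists no mammalian promoter, reporter, tag or expression cassette, so it is best regarded as a storage and source plasmid for its insert rather than something expressed directly in cells.

The record does not spell out the composition of the insert beyond its name, size and synthetic origin. The plasmid was deposited in connection with a TALEN genome-editing system developed for generating human stem cell-based disease models. In that context, the name plausibly indicates a pre-assembled block of TAL effector repeats: "GCGA" would be the four DNA bases recognised by the repeats, and "II" the block's position in the assembled array. An insert of 426 bp is roughly consistent with four repeat units of about 34 amino acids each, but this reading is an inference from the name and size, not something stated in the fields. On that reading, the plasmid would be one member of a library of multimer modules that are combined in order to build custom TALE DNA-binding domains, which are then fused to a nuclease domain in a separate expression vector.
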