Addgene plasmid #43371: II-GCGA
Depositing lab: Chad Cowan & Kiran Musunuru. Depositing organization: Harvard University. Publication: A TALEN Genome-Editing System for Generating Human Stem Cell-Based Disease Models. Ding Q, Lee YK, Schaefer EA, Peters DT, Veres A, Kim K, Kuperwasser N, Motola DL, Meissner TB, Hendriks WT, Trevisan M, Gupta RM, Moisan A, Banks E, Friesen M, Schinzel RT, Xia F, Tang A, Xia Y, Figueroa E, Wann A, Ahfeldt T, Daheron L, Zhang F, Rubin LL, Peng LF, Chung RT, Musunuru K, Cowan CA. Cell Stem Cell. 2012 Dec 12. pii: S1934-5909(12)00645-5. doi: 10.1016/j.stem.2012.11.011. PubMed 23246482.
Backbone
  Vector backbone: pCRII-TOPO
  Backbone manufacturer: Invitrogen
  Backbone size w/o insert (bp): 3973
  Vector type: Bacterial Cloning
Growth in bacteria
  Bacterial resistance: Ampicillin and Kanamycin, 100 & 50 μg/mL
  Growth temperature: 37°C
  Growth strain: Top10
  Copy number: High Copy
Gene/Insert
  Gene/Insert name: II-GCGA
  Species: Synthetic
  Insert size (bp): 426
  Cloning method: TOPO Cloning
  Sequencing primers: 5′ T7; 3′ M13-rev
Terms and licenses: Academic/Nonprofit Terms; Industry Terms: Not Available to Industry
How to cite: II-GCGA was a gift from Chad Cowan & Kiran Musunuru (Addgene plasmid # 43371 ; http://n2t.net/addgene:43371 ; RRID:Addgene_43371)
